>Addgene plasmid #154842 | pASPIre1 | addgene full sequence | sequence record 307626 | Addgene NGS Result
ACTAGTAAGCTTAATTAATCTTTCTGCGAATTGAGATGACGCCACTGGCTGGGCATCATCCCGGTTTCCC
GGGTAAACACCACCGAAAAATAGTTACTATCTTCAAAGCCACATTCGGTCGAAATATCACTGATTAACAG
GCGGCTATGCTGGAGAAGATATTGCGCATGACACACTCTGACCTGTCGCAGATATTGATTGATGGTCATT
CCAGTCTGCTGGCGAAATTGCTGACGCAAAACGCGCTCACTGCACGATGCCTCATCACAAAATTTATCCA
GCGCAAAGGGACTTTTCAGGCTAGCCGCCAGCCGGGTAATCAGCTTATCCAGCAACGTTTCGCTGGATGT
TGGCGGCAACGAATCACTGGTGTAACGATGGCGATTCAGCAACATCACCAACTGCCCGAACAGCAACTCA
GCCATTTCGTTAGCAAACGGCACATGCTGACTACTTTCATGCTCAAGCTGACCGATAACCTGCCGCGCCT
GCGCCATCCCCATGCTACCTAAGCGCCAGTGTGGTTGCCCTGCGCTGGCGTTAAATCCCGGAATCGCCCC
CTGCCAGTCAAGATTCAGCTTCAGACGCTCCGGGCAATAAATAATATTCTGCAAAACCAGATCGTTAACG
GAAGCGTAGGAGTGTTTATCGTCAGCATGAATGTAAAAGAGATCGCCACGGGTAATGCGATAAGGGCGAT
CGTTGAGTACATGCAGGCCATTACCGCGCCAGACAATCACCAGCTCACAAAAATCATGTGTATGTTCAGC
AAAGACATCTTGCGGATAACGGTCAGCCACAGCGACTGCCTGCTGGTCGCTGGCAAAAAAATCATCTTTG
AGAAGTTTTAACTGATGCGCCACCGTGGCTACCTCGGCCAGAGAACGAAGTTGATTATTCGCAATATGGC
GTACAAATACGTTGAGAAGATTCGCGTTATTGCAGAAAGCCATCCCGTCCCTGGCGAATATCACGCGGTG
ACCAGTTAAACTCTCGGCGAAAAAGCGTCGAAAAGTGGTTACTGTCGCTGAATCCACAGCGATAGGCGAT
GTCAGTAACGCTGGCCTCGCTGTGGCGTAGCAGATGTCGGGCTTTCATCAGTCGCAGGCGGTTCAGGTAT
CGCTGAGGCGTCAGTCCCGTTTGCTGCTTAAGCTGCCGATGTAGCGTACGCAGTGAAAGAGAAAATTGAT
CCGCCACGGCATCCCAATTCACCTCATCGGCAAAATGGTCCTCCAGCCAGGCCAGAAGCAAGTTGAGACG
TGATGCGCTGTTTTCCAGGTTCTCCTGCAAACTGCTTTTACGCAGCAAGAGCAGTAATTGCATAAACAAG
ATCTCGCGACTGGCGGTCGAGGGTAAATCATTTTCCCCTTCCTGCTGTTCCATCTGTGCAACCAGCTGTC
GCACCTGCTGCAATACGCTGTGGTTAACGCGCCAGTGAGACGGATACTGCCCATCCAGCTCTTGTGGCAG
CAACTGATTCAGCCCGGCGAGAAACTGAAATCGATCCGGCGAGCGATACAGCACATTGGTCAGACACAGA
TTATCGGTATGTTCATACAGATGCCGATCATGATCGCGTACGAAACAGACCGTGCCACCGGTGATGGTAT
AGGGCTGCCCATTAAACACATGAATACCCGTGCCATGTTCGACAATCACAATTTCATGAAAATCATGATG
ATGTTCAGGAAAATCCGCCTGCGGGAGCCGGGGTTCTATCGCCACGGACGCGTTACCAGACGGAAAAAAA
TCCACACTATGTAATACGGTCATACTGGCCTCCTGATGTCGTCAACACGGCGAAATAGTAATCACGAGGT
CAGGTTCTTACCTTAAATTTTCGACGGAAAACCACGTAAAAAACGTCGATTTTTCAAGATACAGCGTGAA
TTTTCAGGAAATGCGGTGAGCATCACATCTGCAGTAATCGGCCGGCTTGTCGACGACGGCGGTCTCCGTC
GTCAGGATCATCCGGGCCCATGGGATATCTATAATTTTGTTTAACTTTAAGAAGGAGATATGCACATGCA
TAGCAAGGGCGAAGAAGATAACATGGCCATCATCAAGGAGTTCATGCGCTTCAAGGTGCACATGGAGGGC
TCCGTGAACGGCCACGAGTTCGAGATCGAGGGCGAGGGCGAGGGCCGCCCCTACGAGGGCACCCAGACCG
CCAAGCTGAAGGTGACCAAGGGTGGCCCCCTGCCCTTCGCCTGGGACATCCTGTCCCCTCAGTTCATGTA
CGGCTCCAAGGCCTACGTGAAGCACCCCGCCGACATCCCCGACTACTTGAAGCTGTCCTTCCCCGAGGGC
TTCAAGTGGGAGCGCGTGATGAACTTCGAGGACGGCGGCGTGGTGACCGTGACCCAGGACTCCTCCTTGC
AGGACGGCGAGTTCATCTACAAGGTGAAGCTGCGCGGCACCAACTTCCCCTCCGACGGCCCCGTAATGCA
GAAGAAGACAATGGGCTGGGAGGCCTCCTCCGAGCGGATGTACCCCGAGGACGGCGCCCTGAAGGGCGAG
ATCAAGCAGAGGCTGAAGCTGAAGGACGGCGGCCACTACGACGCTGAGGTCAAGACCACCTACAAGGCCA
AGAAGCCCGTGCAGCTGCCCGGCGCCTACAACGTCAACATCAAGTTGGACATCACCTCCCACAACGAGGA
CTACACCATCGTGGAACAGTACGAACGCGCCGAGGGCCGCCACTCCACCGGCGGCATGGACGAGCTGTAC
AAGAGGCCTTAAGCAAAAAACCCCGCTTCGGCGGGGTTTTTTCGCTGCGATATCTAATAAGGGTTTGTAC
CGTACACCACTGAGACCGCGGTGGTTGACCAGACAAACCACGAAGGTTCTGTTAAGTAACTGAACCCAAT
GTCGTTAGGCTAGCACAATACCTAGGACTGAGCTAGCCGTCAATGACGCTTACCTCTTAAGAGGTCACTG
ACCTAACAGGATCCCACCACAATTCAGCAAATTGTGAACATCATCACGTTCATCTTTCCCTGGTTGCCAA
TGGCCCATTTTCCTGTCAGTAACGAGAAGGTCGCGAATTCAGGCGCTTTTTAGACTGGTCGTAATGAAGG
GTACCATAAATGCTTCAATAATATTGAAAAGGATTCTAGATGCGTGCACTGGTTGTTATTCGTCTGAGCC
GTGTTACCGATGCAACCACCAGTCCGGAACGTCAGCTGGAAAGCTGTCAGCAGCTGTGTGCACAGCGTGG
TTGGGATGTTGTTGGTGTTGCAGAGGATCTGGATGTTAGCGGTGCAGTTGATCCGTTTGATCGTAAACGT
CGTCCGAATCTGGCACGTTGGCTGGCATTTGAAGAACAGCCGTTTGATGTTATTGTTGCCTATCGTGTTG
ATCGTCTGACCCGTAGCATTCGTCATCTGCAACAGCTGGTTCATTGGGCAGAAGATCATAAAAAACTGGT
TGTGAGCGCAACCGAAGCACATTTTGATACCACCACCCCGTTTGCAGCAGTTGTTATTGCACTGATGGGC
ACCGTTGCACAGATGGAACTGGAAGCAATTAAAGAACGTAATCGTAGCGCAGCCCATTTTAACATTCGTG
CAGGTAAATATCGTGGTAGCCTGCCTCCGTGGGGTTATCTGCCGACGCGTGTAGATGGTGAATGGCGTCT
GGTTCCTGACCCGGTTCAGCGTGAACGTATTCTGGAAGTATATCATCGTGTGGTGGATAATCATGAACCG
CTGCATCTGGTTGCACATGATCTGAATCGTCGTGGTGTTCTGAGTCCCAAAGATTATTTTGCTCAGCTGC
AAGGTCGTGAACCGCAGGGTCGTGAATGGTCTGCAACCGCACTGAAACGTAGCATGATTAGCGAAGCAAT
GCTGGGTTATGCAACCCTGAATGGTAAAACCGTTCGTGATGATGATGGTGCACCGCTGGTTCGTGCAGAA
CCGATTCTGACACGTGAACAGCTGGAAGCACTGCGTGCCGAACTGGTTAAAACCAGCCGTGCAAAACCGG
CAGTTAGCACCCCGAGCCTGCTGCTGCGTGTTCTGTTTTGTGCAGTTTGTGGTGAACCGGCATACAAATT
TGCCGGTGGTGGTCGTAAACATCCGCGTTATCGTTGTCGTAGCATGGGTTTTCCGAAACATTGTGGTAAT
GGTACAGTTGCAATGGCAGAATGGGATGCATTTTGCGAAGAACAGGTTCTGGATCTGCTGGGTGATGCCG
AACGTCTGGAAAAAGTTTGGGTTGCAGGTAGCGATAGCGCAGTTGAACTGGCCGAAGTTAATGCGGAACT
GGTCGATCTCACCAGTCTGATTGGAAGTCCCGCATATCGTGCGGGTAGTCCTCAGCGTGAAGCACTGGAT
GCACGTATTGCAGCACTGGCAGCACGTCAAGAAGAACTGGAAGGTCTGGAAGCACGTCCGAGCGGTTGGG
AATGGCGTGAAACAGGTCAGCGTTTTGGTGATTGGTGGCGTGAGCAGGATACCGCAGCAAAAAATACCTG
GCTGCGTAGTATGAATGTTCGCCTGACCTTTGATGTTCGCGGTGGCCTGACCCGCACCATTGATTTTGGC
GATCTGCAAGAATATGAACAGCATCTGCGTCTGGGTAGCGTTGTTGAACGTCTGCATACCGGCATGAGCA
CCGGCTGCTGTCCAGGTTGTTGCGCTGCTAACGACGAAAACTACGCTCTGGCTGCTTAAGAATTCGCGCG
GCCGCGGCCTAGGCGGCCTCCTGTGTGAAATTGTTATCCGCTTTAATTAAAGGCATCAAATAAAACGAAA
GGCTCAGTCGAAAGACTGGGCCTTTCGTTTTATCTGTTGTTTGTCGGTGAACGCTCTCCTGAGTAGGACA
AATCCGCCGCCCTAGACAGCTGGGCGCGCCCCCGCCGCATCCATACCGCCAGTTGTTTACCCTCACAACG
TTCCAGTAACCGGGCATGTTCATCATCAGTAACCCGTATCGTGAGCATCCTCTCTCGTTTCATCGGTATC
ATTACCCCCATGAACAGAAATCCCCCTTACACGGAGGCATCAGTGACCAAACAGGAAAAAACCGCCCTTA
ACATGGCCCGCTTTATCAGAAGCCAGACATTAACGCTTCTGGAGAAACTCAACGAGCTGGACGCGGATGA
ACAGGCAGACATCTGTGAATCGCTGCACGACCACGCTGATGAGCTTTACCGCAGCTGCCTCGCGCGTTTC
GGTGATGACGGTGAAAACCTCTGACACATGCAGCTCCCGGAGACGGTCACAGCTTGTCTGTAAGCGGATG
CCGGGAGCAGACAAGCCCGTCAGGGCGCGTCAGCGGGTGTTGGCGGGTGTCGGGGCGCAGCCATGACCCA
GTCACGTAGCGATAGCGGAGTGTATACTGGCTTAACTATGCGGCATCAGAGCAGATTGTACTGAGAGTGC
ACCATATGCGGTGTGAAATACCGCACAGATGCGTAAGGAGAAAATACCGCATCAGGCGCTCTTCCGCTTC
CTCGCTCACTGACTCGCTGCGCTCGGTCGTTCGGCTGCGGCGAGCGGTATCAGCTCACTCAAAGGCGGTA
ATACGGTTATCCACAGAATCAGGGGATAACGCAGGAAAGAACATGTGAGCAAAAGGCCAGCAAAAGGCCA
GGAACCGTAAAAAGGCCGCGTTGCTGGCGTTTTTCCATAGGCTCCGCCCCCCTGACGAGCATCACAAAAA
TCGACGCTCAAGTCAGAGGTGGCGAAACCCGACAGGACTATAAAGATACCAGGCGTTTCCCCCTGGAAGC
TCCCTCGTGCGCTCTCCTGTTCCGACCCTGCCGCTTACCGGATACCTGTCCGCCTTTCTCCCTTCGGGAA
GCGTGGCGCTTTCTCATAGCTCACGCTGTAGGTATCTCAGTTCGGTGTAGGTCGTTCGCTCCAAGCTGGG
CTGTGTGCACGAACCCCCCGTTCAGCCCGACCGCTGCGCCTTATCCGGTAACTATCGTCTTGAGTCCAAC
CCGGTAAGACACGACTTATCGCCACTGGCAGCAGCCACTGGTAACAGGATTAGCAGAGCGAGGTATGTAG
GCGGTGCTACAGAGTTCTTGAAGTGGTGGCCTAACTACGGCTACACTAGAAGGACAGTATTTGGTATCTG
CGCTCTGCTGAAGCCAGTTACCTTCGGAAAAAGAGTTGGTAGCTCTTGATCCGGCAAACAAACCACCGCT
GGTAGCGGTGGTTTTTTTGTTTGCAAGCAGCAGATTACGCGCAGAAAAAAAGGATCTCAAGAAGATCCTT
TGATCTTTTCTACGGGGCCGGCCTACGGCCAGCCTCGCAGAGCAGGATTCCCGTTGAGCACCGCCAGGTG
CGAATAAGGGACAGTGAAGAAGGAACACCCGCTCGCGGGTGGGCCTACTTCACCTATCCTGCCCGGCTGA
CGCCGTTGGATACACCAAGGAAAGTCTACACGAACCCTTTGGCAAAATCCTGTATATCGTGCGAAAAAGG
ATGGATATACCGAAAAAATCGCTATAATGACCCCGAAGCAGGGTTATGCAGCGGAAAAGGACAACGCGCG
GACCGCGGTCCAATTAATTATTAGAAAAATTCATCCAGCATCAGATGAAATTGCAGTTTGTTCATATCCG
GATTATCAATGCCATATTTCTGAAACAGACGTTTTTGCAGGCTCGGGCTAAATTCGCCCAGGCAGTTCCA
CAGAATGGCCAGATCCTGATAACGATCCGCAATGCCCACACGGCCCACATCAATGCAGCCAATCAGTTTG
CCTTCATCGAAAATCAGGTTATCCAGGCTAAAATCGCCGTGGGTCACCACGCTATCCGGGCTAAACGGCA
GCAGTTTATGCATTTCTTTCCACACCTGTTCCACCGGCCAGCCGTTACGTTCATCATCAAAATCGCTCGC
ATCCACCAGGCCGTTGTTCATACGGCTCTGCGCCTGGGCCAGACGAAACACACGATCGCTGTTAAACGGG
CAGTTGCACACCGGAATGCTATGCAGACGACGCAGAAACACGGCCAGCGCATCCACAATGTTTTCGCCGC
TATCCGGATATTCTTCCAGCACCTGAAACGCGGTTTTGCCCGGAATCGCGGTGGTCAGCAGCCACGCATC
ATCCGGGGTGCGAATAAAATGTTTAATGGTCGGCAGCGGCATAAATTCGGTCAGCCAGTTCAGACGCACC
ATTTCATCGGTCACATCGTTCGCCACGCTGCCTTTGCCATGTTTCAGAAACAGTTCCGGCGCATCCGGTT
TGCCATACAGACGATAAATGGTCGCGCCGCTCTGACCCACGTTATCACGCGCCCATTTATAGCCATACAG
ATCCGCATCCATGTTGCTGTTCAGACGCGGACGGCTACAGCTCGTTTCACGCTGAATATGGCTCATAACA
CCCCTTGTATTACTGTTTATGTAAGCAGACAGTTTTATTGTTCATGATGATATATTTTTATCTTGTGCAA
TGTAACATCAGAGATTTTGAGACACAAATTTAAATCGTAATTATTGGGGACCCCTGGATTCTCACCAATA
AAAAACGCCCGGCGGCAACCGAGCGTTCTGAACAAATCCAGATGGAGTTCTGAGGTCATTACTGGATCTA
TCAACAGGAGTCCAAG
Features (pLannotate 1.2.2; 16 found; start..end, strand, type, name):
     15..863     -  CDS            rhaR: transcriptional activator of rhaR and rhaS; E. coli rhaR; needed for rhamnose-dependent activation of the rhaB promoter
    937..1773    -  CDS            rhaS: positive regulator of the rhaB promoter; E. coli rhaS; activated by L-rhamnose
   1996..2018    +  RBS            RBS: efficient ribosome binding site from bacteriophage T7 gene 10 (Olins and Rangwala, 1989)
   2026..2733    +  CDS            mCherry: mCherry is a basic (constitutively fluorescent) red fluorescent protein published in 2004, derived from Discosoma sp.. It is reported to be a very rapidly-maturing monomer with low acid sensitivity.
   2888..2913    -  promoter       J23119(SpeI) promoter (fragment): bacterial promoter (Registry of Standard Biological Parts BBa J23119) modified to end with an SpeI site
   2955..3073    +  promoter       rhaB promoter: promoter of the E. coli rhaBAD operon, conferring tight induction with L-rhamnose and repression with D-glucose in the presence of RhaR and RhaS (Giacalone et al., 2006)
   3086..3110    +  promoter       AmpR promoter (fragment): bla
   4644..4676    +  CDS            ssrA tag: C-terminal peptide that mediates degradation in bacteria through the ClpXP and ClpAP proteases (McGinness et al., 2006) wild-type LAA variant
   4747..4833    +  terminator     rrnB T1 terminator: Escherichia coli rrnB; transcription terminator T1 from the E. coli rrnB gene
   4862..4972    -  CDS            mbeC (fragment): MBEC_ECOLX - Experimental evidence at protein level: Swiss-Prot protein existence level 1. Required for efficient mobilization of ColE1 plasmid and is thus essential to promote the specific transfer of the plasmid during conjugation. Probably functions by inducing DNA bending, helping the MbeA relaxase to melt the DNA around the nic site and cleave the phosphodiester bond. Binds specifically double-stranded DNA (dsDNA) containing the ColE1 oriT but does not recognize the inverted repeat (IR). From Escherichia coli.
   5013..5204    +  CDS            rop: Rop protein, which maintains plasmids at low copy number; rop
   5306..5446    +  misc_feature   bom: basis of mobility region from pBR322
   5632..6220    -  rep_origin     ori: high-copy-number ColE1/pMB1/pBR322/pUC origin of replication
   6256..6364    -  oriT           oriT: incP origin of transfer
   6534..7346    -  CDS            aphA1: KKA1_ECOLX - Also known as nptI. Protein inferred from homology: Swiss-Prot protein existence level 3. Resistance to kanamycin and structurally-related aminoglycosides, including amikacin. From Escherichia coli.
   7478..7572    -  terminator     lambda t0 terminator: transcription terminator from phage lambda
