[The description below was written by a language model from this plasmid's Addgene catalogue record and pLannotate feature annotations shown in this document.]
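Description:
pASPIre1 is a 7,576 bp bacterial expression plasmid derived from pSEVA291 and propagated in E. coli under kanamycin selection, conferred by the aphA1 (nptI) aminoglycoside phosphotransferase gene. The annotated backbone carries a ColE1/pMB1-type origin together with rop, a bom region and an mbeC fragment, plus an incP oriT that would permit conjugative mobilisation. The catalogue lists the plasmid as high copy, although rop is normally associated with copy-number reduction. Lambda t0 and rrnB T1 terminators insulate the functional modules.

The roughly 4.7 kb synthetic insert combines three elements. The first is the rhaRS operon, which encodes the RhaR and RhaS activators needed for L-rhamnose-dependent transcription. The second is the rhaB promoter (Prha), which according to the record drives the gene for Bxb1, a serine integrase. The bxb1 coding sequence is not itself annotated in the feature table, but an unannotated stretch lies between the promoter and an ssrA (LAA) degradation tag, so the integrase probably carries this tag to speed its turnover through ClpXP/ClpAP. The third is a "discriminator" segment flanked by attB and attP sites and containing mCherry preceded by a T7 gene 10 RBS. A J23119 promoter fragment is annotated nearby, while the att sites themselves are not annotated.

On rhamnose induction, Bxb1 recombines the attB/attP pair and irreversibly alters the discriminator, so that integrase expression is written into the DNA as a change readable by sequencing. Glucose represses Prha and so guards against premature recombination. The associated publication title links the plasmid to large-scale DNA-based phenotypic recording for sequence-function mapping.
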