Addgene plasmid #154842: pASPIre1
Purpose: Derivative of pSEVA291 carrying the bxb1 gene under the control of a rhamnose-inducible promoter and mCherry flanked by attB/P sites
Depositing lab: Markus Jeschek. Depositing organization: ETH Zurich (Swiss Federal Institute of Technology). Publication: Large-scale DNA-based phenotypic recording and deep learning enable highly accurate sequence-function mapping. Hollerer S, Papaxanthos L, Gumpinger AC, Fischer K, Beisel C, Borgwardt K, Benenson Y, Jeschek M. Nat Commun. 2020 Jul 15;11(1):3551. doi: 10.1038/s41467-020-17222-4. PubMed 32669542.
Backbone
  Vector backbone: pSEVA291
  Total vector size (bp): 7576
  Vector type: Bacterial Expression
Growth in bacteria
  Bacterial resistance: Kanamycin, 50 μg/mL
  Growth temperature: 37°C
  Growth strain: DH5alpha
  Growth instructions: add glucose to avoid premature recombination by Bxb1
  Copy number: High Copy
Gene/Insert
  Gene/Insert name: Bxb1 controlled by rhamnose-inducible promoter; attB/attP-flanked discriminator containing mCherry; rhaRS operon
  Species: Synthetic
  Insert size (bp): 4741
  Promoter: Prha
  Cloning method: Unknown
  Sequencing primers: 5′ GGGGACCCCTGGATTCTCAC; 3′ TACTCAGGAGAGCGTTCACC
Terms and licenses: Academic/Nonprofit Terms; Industry Terms: Not Available to Industry
How to cite: pASPIre1 was a gift from Markus Jeschek (Addgene plasmid # 154842 ; http://n2t.net/addgene:154842 ; RRID:Addgene_154842)
